Addgene plasmid #243059: AiP1641 - pAAV-AiE2306m-minBG-SYFP2-WPRE3-BGHpA
Purpose: AiE2306m is an enhancer sequence designed to drive AAV-mediated transgene expression in specific population sof brain cells.
Depositing lab: Allen Institute for Brain Science & Bosiljka Tasic. Depositing organization: Allen Institute.
Backbone
  Vector backbone: pAAV2
  Vector type: AAV
Growth in bacteria
  Bacterial resistance: Ampicillin, 100 μg/mL
  Growth temperature: 37°C
  Growth strain: NEB Stable
  Copy number: High Copy
Gene/Insert
  Gene/Insert name: SYFP2
  Species: Synthetic
  Cloning method: Gibson Cloning
Terms and licenses: Academic/Nonprofit Terms; Industry Terms: Not Available to Industry
How to cite: AiP1641 - pAAV-AiE2306m-minBG-SYFP2-WPRE3-BGHpA was a gift from Allen Institute for Brain Science & Bosiljka Tasic (Addgene plasmid # 243059 ; http://n2t.net/addgene:243059 ; RRID:Addgene_243059)
