[The description below was written by a language model from this plasmid's Addgene catalogue record and pLannotate feature annotations shown in this document.]
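Description:
AiP1641 - pAAV-AiE2306m-minBG-SYFP2-WPRE3-BGHpA is an AAV transfer plasmid built on a pAAV2 backbone and intended for packaging a reporter genome into recombinant adeno-associated virus for delivery to brain tissue. In bacteria it is maintained as a high-copy plasmid through a ColE1/pUC-type origin and selected with ampicillin via the β-lactamase gene and its native promoter. An f1 phage origin and short remnants of pBR322 bom and rop sequences are also present in the backbone. The 4,746-nt sequence is flanked on the payload side by AAV2 inverted terminal repeats, which supply the signals for genome replication and encapsidation. The annotation detects the right ITR in full but only two short fragments of the left one, which may simply reflect how the annotation tool matched this repeat.

Between the ITRs, the name indicates that the enhancer AiE2306m is placed upstream of a minimal beta-globin promoter (minBG). Neither element is annotated in the feature table, but they presumably occupy the unannotated stretch preceding the reporter. The brief "gene 7 terminator" fragment called there is most likely a spurious match. In this design the minimal promoter has little activity of its own, so expression depends on the enhancer, which the record says is meant to drive transgene expression in specific populations of brain cells; the record does not state which populations. The reporter is SYFP2, a monomeric, rapidly maturing yellow fluorescent protein derived from Aequorea victoria. It is followed by WPRE3, a shortened woodchuck hepatitis virus posttranscriptional element (seen as two WPRE fragments) that boosts transcript expression, and then by the bovine growth hormone polyadenylation signal. The construct is suited to visualising and evaluating the cell-type specificity of the enhancer after AAV delivery.
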