Features (pLannotate 1.2.2; 15 found; start..end, strand, type, name):
    307..356     -  misc_feature   bom (fragment): basis of mobility region from pBR322
    458..493     -  CDS            rop (fragment): Rop protein, which maintains plasmids at low copy number; rop
    588..692     +  promoter       AmpR promoter: bla
    693..1553    +  CDS            AmpR: β-lactamase; bla; confers resistance to ampicillin, carbenicillin, and related antibiotics
   1724..2312    +  rep_origin     ori: high-copy-number ColE1/pMB1/pBR322/pUC origin of replication
   2385..2412    +  repeat_region  AAV2 ITR (fragment): inverted terminal repeat of adeno-associated virus serotype 2 inverted
   2441..2468    +  repeat_region  AAV2 ITR (fragment): inverted terminal repeat of adeno-associated virus serotype 2 inverted
   2928..2946    +  terminator     gene 7 terminator (fragment): transcription terminator for octopine-type Ti plasmid gene 7
   3137..3853    +  CDS            SYFP2: SYFP2 is a basic (constitutively fluorescent) yellow fluorescent protein published in 2006, derived from Aequorea victoria. It is reported to be a very rapidly-maturing monomer with moderate acid sensitivity.
   3893..4050    +  misc_feature   WPRE (fragment): woodchuck hepatitis virus posttranscriptional regulatory element
   4056..4136    +  misc_feature   WPRE (fragment): woodchuck hepatitis virus posttranscriptional regulatory element
   4153..4264    +  polyA_signal   bGH poly(A) signal: bovine growth hormone polyadenylation signal
   4382..4522    +  repeat_region  AAV2 ITR: inverted terminal repeat of adeno-associated virus serotype 2 inverted
   4527..4578    -  misc_feature   bom (fragment): basis of mobility region from pBR322
   4597..306     +  rep_origin     f1 ori (across the origin) (sequence partly withheld): f1 bacteriophage origin of replication; arrow indicates direction of (+) strand synthesis
>Addgene plasmid #243059 | AiP1641 - pAAV-AiE2306m-minBG-SYFP2-WPRE3-BGHpA | addgene full sequence | sequence record 492131 | Addgene NGS Result
[116 nt withheld, positions 1-116]
CCTTTGACGTTGGAGTCCACGTTCTTT
[37 nt withheld, positions 144-180]
ACTCTATCTCGGGCTATTCTTTTGATTTATAAGGGATTTTGCCGATTTCGGTCTATTGGTTAAAAAATGA
GCTGATTTAACAAAAATTTAACGCGAATTTTAACAAAATATTAACGTTTACAATTTTATGGTGCACTCTC
AGTACAATCTGCTCTGATGCCGCATAGTTAAGCCAGCCCCGACACCCGCCAACACCCGCTGACGCGCCCT
GACGGGCTTGTCTGCTCCCGGCATCCGCTTACAGACAAGCTGTGACCGTCTCCGGGAGCTGCATGTGTCA
GAGGTTTTCACCGTCATCACCGAAACGCGCGAGACGAAAGGGCCTCGTGATACGCCTATTTTTATAGGTT
AATGTCATGATAATAATGGTTTCTTAGACGTCAGGTGGCACTTTTCGGGGAAATGTGCGCGGAACCCCTA
TTTGTTTATTTTTCTAAATACATTCAAATATGTATCCGCTCATGAGACAATAACCCTGATAAATGCTTCA
ATAATATTGAAAAAGGAAGAGTATGAGTATTCAACATTTCCGTGTCGCCCTTATTCCCTTTTTTGCGGCA
TTTTGCCTTCCTGTTTTTGCTCACCCAGAAACGCTGGTGAAAGTAAAAGATGCTGAAGATCAGTTGGGTG
CACGAGTGGGTTACATCGAACTGGATCTCAACAGCGGTAAGATCCTTGAGAGTTTTCGCCCCGAAGAACG
TTTTCCAATGATGAGCACTTTTAAAGTTCTGCTATGTGGCGCGGTATTATCCCGTATTGACGCCGGGCAA
GAGCAACTCGGTCGCCGCATACACTATTCTCAGAATGACTTGGTTGAGTACTCACCAGTCACAGAAAAGC
ATCTTACGGATGGCATGACAGTAAGAGAATTATGCAGTGCTGCCATAACCATGAGTGATAACACTGCGGC
CAACTTACTTCTGACAACGATCGGAGGACCGAAGGAGCTAACCGCTTTTTTGCACAACATGGGGGATCAT
GTAACTCGCCTTGATCGTTGGGAACCGGAGCTGAATGAAGCCATACCAAACGACGAGCGTGACACCACGA
TGCCTGTAGCAATGGCAACAACGTTGCGCAAACTATTAACTGGCGAACTACTTACTCTAGCTTCCCGGCA
ACAATTAATAGACTGGATGGAGGCGGATAAAGTTGCAGGACCACTTCTGCGCTCGGCCCTTCCGGCTGGC
TGGTTTATTGCTGATAAATCTGGAGCCGGTGAGCGTGGGTCTCGCGGTATCATTGCAGCACTGGGGCCAG
ATGGTAAGCCCTCCCGTATCGTAGTTATCTACACGACGGGGAGTCAGGCAACTATGGATGAACGAAATAG
ACAGATCGCTGAGATAGGTGCCTCACTGATTAAGCATTGGTAACTGTCAGACCAAGTTTACTCATATATA
CTTTAGATTGATTTAAAACTTCATTTTTAATTTAAAAGGATCTAGGTGAAGATCCTTTTTGATAATCTCA
TGACCAAAATCCCTTAACGTGAGTTTTCGTTCCACTGAGCGTCAGACCCCGTAGAAAAGATCAAAGGATC
TTCTTGAGATCCTTTTTTTCTGCGCGTAATCTGCTGCTTGCAAACAAAAAAACCACCGCTACCAGCGGTG
GTTTGTTTGCCGGATCAAGAGCTACCAACTCTTTTTCCGAAGGTAACTGGCTTCAGCAGAGCGCAGATAC
CAAATACTGTTCTTCTAGTGTAGCCGTAGTTAGGCCACCACTTCAAGAACTCTGTAGCACCGCCTACATA
CCTCGCTCTGCTAATCCTGTTACCAGTGGCTGCTGCCAGTGGCGATAAGTCGTGTCTTACCGGGTTGGAC
TCAAGACGATAGTTACCGGATAAGGCGCAGCGGTCGGGCTGAACGGGGGGTTCGTGCACACAGCCCAGCT
TGGAGCGAACGACCTACACCGAACTGAGATACCTACAGCGTGAGCTATGAGAAAGCGCCACGCTTCCCGA
AGGGAGAAAGGCGGACAGGTATCCGGTAAGCGGCAGGGTCGGAACAGGAGAGCGCACGAGGGAGCTTCCA
GGGGGAAACGCCTGGTATCTTTATAGTCCTGTCGGGTTTCGCCACCTCTGACTTGAGCGTCGATTTTTGT
GATGCTCGTCAGGGGGGCGGAGCCTATGGAAAAACGCCAGCAACGCGGCCTTTTTACGGTTCCTGGCCTT
TTGCTGGCCTTTTGCTCACATGTCCTGCAGGCAGCTGCGCGCTCGCTCGCTCACTGAGGCCGCCCGGGCG
TCGGGCGACCTTTGGTCGCCCGGCCTCAGTGAGCGAGCGAGCGCGCAGAGAGGGAGTGGCCAACTCCATC
ACTAGGGGTTCCTGCGGCCGCACGCGTTGTAAGAGTAATAATCGAGCTTCTTCCATTTCAGGTAACTTAT
TCCCTGGTCCAGCCCACCAATCAGAGCCTATACCTTTGGGGATATTCTCCCTGCTTATTCTTTTTCATGT
AGGGCTTGGACAATAGGCAGAAGATCAGCTGAATATCTGTGCTAATCTCTGGGGGGTTTGCATTTCAGAA
ACAAACCGGGGCTCTTACCAGGGCTGTCATTTATCATGGCCCATTGTGTTTGGAGAATATAAGAAAAGGT
GGCGCTCTGGGGAGAGCTCCAGCTGCAGGATGATGAATCACTGGGCTGCCACTGAAGGTATACCCAGTCC
TTTATTTCCTGTTCCTCGGCAAAGGCTGTGAGTGTATCTGTATCAGGCTTGGCGATCAGATAACATAGAT
AAAGTTAAAGCGCCAAATGACTTGTTATTTTATCAAAGCTCGTTTTGAAATTGTTATCCATCCTTGTTAT
TGTATTTAACAAAGGCATTCAGATTATCATTACAACAAAGCCCAACACTGTTTTACGGAGCTCGGGCTGG
GCATAAAAGTCAGGGCAGAGCCATCTATTGCTTACATTTGCTTCTGGGATCCAGATCTTTCGAAGCTAGC
GCTACCGGTCGCCACCATGGTGAGCAAGGGCGAGGAGCTGTTCACCGGGGTGGTGCCCATCCTGGTCGAG
CTGGACGGCGACGTAAACGGCCACAAGTTCAGCGTGTCCGGCGAGGGCGAGGGCGATGCCACCTACGGCA
AGCTGACCCTGAAGCTGATCTGCACCACCGGCAAGCTGCCCGTGCCCTGGCCCACCCTCGTGACCACCCT
GGGCTACGGCGTGCAGTGCTTCGCCCGCTACCCCGACCACATGAAGCAGCACGACTTCTTCAAGTCCGCC
ATGCCCGAAGGCTACGTCCAGGAGCGCACCATCTTCTTCAAGGACGACGGCAACTACAAGACCCGCGCCG
AGGTGAAGTTCGAGGGCGACACCCTGGTGAACCGCATCGAGCTGAAGGGCATCGACTTCAAGGAGGACGG
CAACATCCTGGGGCACAAGCTGGAGTACAACTACAACAGCCACAACGTCTATATCACCGCCGACAAGCAG
AAGAACGGCATCAAGGCCAACTTCAAGATCCGCCACAACATCGAGGACGGCGGCGTGCAGCTCGCCGACC
ACTACCAGCAGAACACCCCCATCGGCGACGGCCCCGTGCTGCTGCCCGACAACCACTACCTGAGCTACCA
GTCCAAGCTGAGCAAAGACCCCAACGAGAAGCGCGATCACATGGTCCTGCTGGAGTTCGTGACCGCCGCC
GGGATCACTCTCGGCATGGACGAGCTGTACAAGTAAGTCGACGGCGCGCCGCGGCCGCGAATTCGATATC
ATAATCAACCTCTGGATTACAAAATTTGTGAAAGATTGACTGGTATTCTTAACTATGTTGCTCCTTTTAC
GCTATGTGGATACGCTGCTTTAATGCCTTTGTATCATGCTATTGCTTCCCGTATGGCTTTCATTTTCTCC
TCCTTGTATAAATCCTGGTTAGTTCTTGCCACGGCGGAACTCATCGCCGCCTGCCTTGCCCGCTGCTGGA
CAGGGGCTCGGCTGTTGGGCACTGACAATTCCGTGGCTCGAGAGATCTTCGACTGTGCCTTCTAGTTGCC
AGCCATCTGTTGTTTGCCCCTCCCCCGTGCCTTCCTTGACCCTGGAAGGTGCCACTCCCACTGTCCTTTC
CTAATAAAATGAGGAAATTGCATCGCATTGTCTGAGTAGGTGTCATTCTATTCTGGGGGGTGGGGTGGGG
CAGGACAGCAAGGGGGAGGATTGGGAAGACAATAGCAGGCATGAGATCTCACGTGCGGACCGAGCGGCCG
CAGGAACCCCTAGTGATGGAGTTGGCCACTCCCTCTCTGCGCGCTCGCTCGCTCACTGAGGCCGGGCGAC
CAAAGGTCGCCCGACGCCCGGGCTTTGCCCGGGCGGCCTCAGTGAGCGAGCGAGCGCGCAGCTGCCTGCA
GGGGCGCCTGATGCGGTATTTTCTCCTTACGCATCTGTGCGGTATTTCACACCGCATA
[95 nt withheld, positions 4579-4673]
T
[46 nt withheld, positions 4675-4720]
CGCCGGCTTTCCCCGTCAAGCTCTAA
